Addgene plasmid #229018: pXPR_BRD051d_sgCiPELO #2
Purpose: Expression of CRISPRi PELO sgRNA #2
Depositing lab: Francisca Vazquez. Depositing organization: Broad Institute. Publication: SKI complex loss renders 9p21.3-deleted or MSI-H cancers dependent on PELO. Borck PC, Boyle I, Jankovic K, Bick N, Foster K, Lau AC, Parker-Burns LI, Lubicki DA, Li T, Borah AA, Lofaso NJ, Das Sharma S, Chan T, Kishen RV, Adeagbo A, Raghavan S, Aquilanti E, Prensner JR, Krill-Burger JM, Golub TR, Campbell CD, Dempster JM, Chan EM, Vazquez F. Nature. 2025 Feb 5. doi: 10.1038/s41586-024-08509-3. PubMed 39910293.
Backbone
  Vector backbone: pXPR_BRD051_dCas9-KRAB-MeCP2
  Vector type: Mammalian Expression, CRISPR
  Selectable markers: Hygromycin
Growth in bacteria
  Bacterial resistance: Ampicillin, 100 μg/mL
  Growth temperature: 37°C
  Growth strain: NEB Stable
  Copy number: Unknown
Gene/Insert
  Gene/Insert name: PELO
  gRNA/shRNA sequence: TGCCAGCGGGAACTGTGTAG
  Species: H. sapiens (human)
  Entrez Gene: PELO (a.k.a. CGI-17, PRO1770)
Terms and licenses: Academic/Nonprofit Terms; Industry Terms: Not Available to Industry
How to cite: pXPR_BRD051d_sgCiPELO #2 was a gift from Francisca Vazquez (Addgene plasmid # 229018 ; http://n2t.net/addgene:229018 ; RRID:Addgene_229018)
