[The description below was written by a language model from this plasmid's Addgene catalogue record and pLannotate feature annotations shown in this document.]
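Description:
pXPR_BRD051d_sgCiPELO #2 is a 13.8 kb all-in-one lentiviral CRISPR interference plasmid built on the pXPR_BRD051 dCas9-KRAB-MeCP2 backbone, carrying a guide RNA directed against human PELO. It is a third-generation-style, self-inactivating HIV-1 transfer vector. A CMV enhancer/promoter fused to a truncated 5' LTR drives production of the viral genome, which contains the Ψ packaging signal with a gag fragment, the Rev response element for nuclear export, the cPPT/CTS, a WPRE to boost transcript stability and expression, and a ΔU3 3' LTR followed by a bGH polyadenylation signal. In bacteria it is maintained through a high-copy ColE1/pUC-type origin and selected with ampicillin (AmpR). An f1 origin and an SV40/EM7-driven bleomycin/Zeocin resistance cassette also sit in the backbone outside the LTRs.

Within the proviral region, a human U6 RNA polymerase III promoter expresses the PELO-targeting spacer joined to the S. pyogenes guide scaffold. Downstream, an EF-1α core promoter drives a KRAB repression domain fused to Cas9, followed by a hygromycin resistance gene for selecting transduced mammalian cells. The annotation software labels the Cas9 reading frame as the nuclease, but the backbone name and stated purpose indicate a catalytically dead version. The MeCP2 repressor named in the backbone is not annotated; it may lie in the unannotated gap between Cas9 and HygR, as may any linking element, but the feature table does not confirm this. The construct is intended for transcriptional knockdown of PELO in human cells, and the associated study examined PELO dependency in cancers with 9p21.3 deletion or high microsatellite instability.
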