Features (pLannotate 1.2.2; 35 found; start..end, strand, type, name):
     31..83      -  misc_feature   bom (fragment): basis of mobility region from pBR322
    238..617     +  enhancer       CMV enhancer: human cytomegalovirus immediate early enhancer
    618..817     +  promoter       CMV promoter: human cytomegalovirus (CMV) immediate early promoter
    835..1015    +  LTR            5' LTR (truncated): truncated 5' long terminal repeat (LTR) from HIV-1
   1062..1187    +  misc_feature   HIV-1 Ψ: packaging signal of human immunodeficiency virus type 1
   1171..1534    +  CDS            HIV-1 gag (fragment): gag protein from human immunodeficiency virus 1; gag
   1680..1913    +  misc_feature   RRE: The Rev response element (RRE) of HIV-1 allows for Rev-dependent mRNA export from the nucleus to the cytoplasm.
   2290..2390    +  CDS            Rev (fragment): human immunodeficiency virus 1 (HIV-1) Rev protein; rev; enhances nuclear export of unspliced and incompletely spliced viral mRNAs
   2440..2557    +  misc_feature   cPPT/CTS: central polypurine tract and central termination sequence of HIV-1
   2608..2848    +  promoter       U6 promoter: RNA polymerase III promoter for human U6 snRNA
   2904..2963    +  misc_RNA       gRNA scaffold (fragment): guide RNA scaffold for the Streptococcus pyogenes CRISPR/Cas9 system
   2981..2999    +  CDS            small t antigen (fragment): SV40 (simian virus 40) small t antigen
   3025..3236    +  promoter       EF-1α core promoter: core promoter for human elongation factor EF-1α
   3263..3280    +  protein_bind   attB1 (fragment): mutant version of attB; core recombination site for the Gateway® BP reaction BP Clonase™
   3316..3501    +  CDS            KRAB: Krüppel-associated box (KRAB) transcriptional repression domain from the human zinc finger protein ZNF10 (Margolin et al., 1994)
   3523..7626    +  CDS            Cas9: Cas9 (Csn1) endonuclease from the Streptococcus pyogenes Type II CRISPR/Cas system generates RNA-guided double strand breaks in DNA
   7831..8854    +  CDS            HygR (fragment): aminoglycoside phosphotransferase from E. coli; aph(4)-Ia; confers resistance to hygromycin
   8878..9466    +  misc_feature   WPRE: woodchuck hepatitis virus posttranscriptional regulatory element
   9480..9542    +  CDS            nef (fragment): NEF_HV1Z2 - Experimental evidence at protein level: Swiss-Prot protein existence level 1. Extracellular Nef protein targets CD4(+) T-lymphocytes for apoptosis by interacting with CXCR4 surface receptors. From Human immunodeficiency virus type 1 group M subtype D (isolate Z2/CDC-Z34) (HIV-1).
   9544..9777    +  LTR            3' LTR (ΔU3): self-inactivating 3' long terminal repeat (LTR) from HIV-1
   9808..10032   +  polyA_signal   bGH poly(A) signal: bovine growth hormone polyadenylation signal
  10036..10057   +  promoter       SV40 promoter (fragment): SV40 enhancer and early promoter
  10078..10506   +  rep_origin     f1 ori (sequence partly withheld): f1 bacteriophage origin of replication; arrow indicates direction of (+) strand synthesis
  10520..10849   +  promoter       SV40 promoter: SV40 enhancer and early promoter
  10897..10944   +  promoter       EM7 promoter: synthetic bacterial promoter&nbsp
  10963..11337   +  CDS            BleoR: antibiotic-binding protein; Sh ble from Streptoalloteichus hindustanus; confers resistance to bleomycin, phleomycin, and Zeocin™
  11347..11472   +  CDS            ble (fragment): BLE_KLEPN - Experimental evidence at protein level: Swiss-Prot protein existence level 1. Binding protein with a strong affinity to the bleomycin family of antibiotics. Binds to CL990; an antimitotic-antibiotic compound. From Klebsiella pneumoniae.
  11467..11588   +  polyA_signal   SV40 poly(A) signal: SV40 polyadenylation signal
  11659..11681   -  protein_bind   lac operator (fragment): The lac repressor binds to the lac operator to inhibit transcription in E. coli. This inhibition can be relieved by adding lactose or isopropyl-β-D-thiogalactopyranoside (IPTG). lac repressor encoded by lacI
  11685..11715   -  promoter       lac promoter: promoter for the E. coli lac operon
  11730..11751   -  protein_bind   CAP binding site: CAP binding activates transcription in the presence of cAMP. E. coli catabolite activator protein
  11764..11856   -  CDS            lacI (fragment): lac repressor; lacI; The lac repressor binds to the lac operator to inhibit transcription in E. coli. This inhibition can be relieved by adding lactose or isopropyl-β-D-thiogalactopyranoside (IPTG).
  12039..12627   -  rep_origin     ori: high-copy-number ColE1/pMB1/pBR322/pUC origin of replication
  12798..13658   -  CDS            AmpR: β-lactamase; bla; confers resistance to ampicillin, carbenicillin, and related antibiotics
  13659..13763   -  promoter       AmpR promoter: bla
>Addgene plasmid #229018 | pXPR_BRD051d_sgCiPELO #2 | addgene full sequence | sequence record 466028 | Addgene NGS Result
GTCGACGGATCGGGAGATCTCCCGATCCCCTATGGTGCACTCTCAGTACAATCTGCTCTGATGCCGCATA
GTTAAGCCAGTATCTGCTCCCTGCTTGTGTGTTGGAGGTCGCTGAGTAGTGCGCGAGCAAAATTTAAGCT
ACAACAAGGCAAGGCTTGACCGACAATTGCATGAAGAATCTGCTTAGGGTTAGGCGTTTTGCGCTGCTTC
GCGATGTACGGGCCAGATATACGCGTTGACATTGATTATTGACTAGTTATTAATAGTAATCAATTACGGG
GTCATTAGTTCATAGCCCATATATGGAGTTCCGCGTTACATAACTTACGGTAAATGGCCCGCCTGGCTGA
CCGCCCAACGACCCCCGCCCATTGACGTCAATAATGACGTATGTTCCCATAGTAACGCCAATAGGGACTT
TCCATTGACGTCAATGGGTGGAGTATTTACGGTAAACTGCCCACTTGGCAGTACATCAAGTGTATCATAT
GCCAAGTACGCCCCCTATTGACGTCAATGACGGTAAATGGCCCGCCTGGCATTATGCCCAGTACATGACC
TTATGGGACTTTCCTACTTGGCAGTACATCTACGTATTAGTCATCGCTATTACCATGGTGATGCGGTTTT
GGCAGTACATCAATGGGCGTGGATAGCGGTTTGACTCACGGGGATTTCCAAGTCTCCACCCCATTGACGT
CAATGGGAGTTTGTTTTGGCACCAAAATCAACGGGACTTTCCAAAATGTCGTAACAACTCCGCCCCATTG
ACGCAAATGGGCGGTAGGCGTGTACGGTGGGAGGTCTATATAAGCAGCGCGTTTTGCCTGTACTGGGTCT
CTCTGGTTAGACCAGATCTGAGCCTGGGAGCTCTCTGGCTAACTAGGGAACCCACTGCTTAAGCCTCAAT
AAAGCTTGCCTTGAGTGCTTCAAGTAGTGTGTGCCCGTCTGTTGTGTGACTCTGGTAACTAGAGATCCCT
CAGACCCTTTTAGTCAGTGTGGAAAATCTCTAGCAGTGGCGCCCGAACAGGGACTTGAAAGCGAAAGGGA
AACCAGAGGAGCTCTCTCGACGCAGGACTCGGCTTGCTGAAGCGCGCACGGCAAGAGGCGAGGGGCGGCG
ACTGGTGAGTACGCCAAAAATTTTGACTAGCGGAGGCTAGAAGGAGAGAGATGGGTGCGAGAGCGTCAGT
ATTAAGCGGGGGAGAATTAGATCGCGATGGGAAAAAATTCGGTTAAGGCCAGGGGGAAAGAAAAAATATA
AATTAAAACATATAGTATGGGCAAGCAGGGAGCTAGAACGATTCGCAGTTAATCCTGGCCTGTTAGAAAC
ATCAGAAGGCTGTAGACAAATACTGGGACAGCTACAACCATCCCTTCAGACAGGATCAGAAGAACTTAGA
TCATTATATAATACAGTAGCAACCCTCTATTGTGTGCATCAAAGGATAGAGATAAAAGACACCAAGGAAG
CTTTAGACAAGATAGAGGAAGAGCAAAACAAAAGTAAGACCACCGCACAGCAAGCGGCCGCTGATCTTCA
GACCTGGAGGAGGAGATATGAGGGACAATTGGAGAAGTGAATTATATAAATATAAAGTAGTAAAAATTGA
ACCATTAGGAGTAGCACCCACCAAGGCAAAGAGAAGAGTGGTGCAGAGAGAAAAAAGAGCAGTGGGAATA
GGAGCTTTGTTCCTTGGGTTCTTGGGAGCAGCAGGAAGCACTATGGGCGCAGCGTCAATGACGCTGACGG
TACAGGCCAGACAATTATTGTCTGGTATAGTGCAGCAGCAGAACAATTTGCTGAGGGCTATTGAGGCGCA
ACAGCATCTGTTGCAACTCACAGTCTGGGGCATCAAGCAGCTCCAGGCAAGAATCCTGGCTGTGGAAAGA
TACCTAAAGGATCAACAGCTCCTGGGGATTTGGGGTTGCTCTGGAAAACTCATTTGCACCACTGCTGTGC
CTTGGAATGCTAGTTGGAGTAATAAATCTCTGGAACAGATTTGGAATCACACGACCTGGATGGAGTGGGA
CAGAGAAATTAACAATTACACAAGCTTAATACACTCCTTAATTGAAGAATCGCAAAACCAGCAAGAAAAG
AATGAACAAGAATTATTGGAATTAGATAAATGGGCAAGTTTGTGGAATTGGTTTAACATAACAAATTGGC
TGTGGTATATAAAATTATTCATAATGATAGTAGGAGGCTTGGTAGGTTTAAGAATAGTTTTTGCTGTACT
TTCTATAGTGAATAGAGTTAGGCAGGGATATTCACCATTATCGTTTCAGACCCACCTCCCAACCCCGAGG
GGACCCGACAGGCCCGAAGGAATAGAAGAAGAAGGTGGAGAGAGAGACAGAGACAGATCCATTCGATTAG
TGAACGGATCGGCACTGCGTGCGCCAATTCTGCAGACAAATGGCAGTATTCATCCACAATTTTAAAAGAA
AAGGGGGGATTGGGGGGTACAGTGCAGGGGAAAGAATAGTAGACATAATAGCAACAGACATACAAACTAA
AGAATTACAAAAACAAATTACAAAAATTCAAAATTTTCGGGTTTATTACAGGGACAGCAGAGATCCAGTT
TGGTTAATTAAGGTACCGAGGGCCTATTTCCCATGATTCCTTCATATTTGCATATACGATACAAGGCTGT
TAGAGAGATAATTAGAATTAATTTGACTGTAAACACAAAGATATTAGTACAAAATACGTGACGTAGAAAG
TAATAATTTCTTGGGTAGTTTGCAGTTTTAAAATTATGTTTTAAAATGGACTATCATATGCTTACCGTAA
CTTGAAAGTATTTCGATTTCTTGGCTTTATATATCTTGTGGAAAGGACGAAACACCGTGCCAGCGGGAAC
TGTGTAGGTTTCAGAGCTACAGCAGAAATGCTGTAGCAAGTTGAAATAAGGCTAGTCCGTTATCAACTTG
AAAAAGTGGCACCGAGTCGGTGCTTTTTTGAATTCGCTAGCTAGGTCTTGAAAGGAGTGGGAATTGGCTC
CGGTGCCCGTCAGTGGGCAGAGCGCACATCGCCCACAGTCCCCGAGAAGTTGGGGGGAGGGGTCGGCAAT
TGATCCGGTGCCTAGAGAAGGTGGCGCGGGGTAAACTGGGAAAGTGATGTCGTGTACTGGCTCCGCCTTT
TTCCCGAGGGTGGGGGAGAACCGTATATAAGTGCAGTAGTCGCCGTGAACGTTCTTTTTCGCAACGGGTT
TGCCGCCAGAACACAGGACCGGTTCTAGCATCGATTGATCAACAAGTTTGTACAAAAAAGTTGGCATGGA
TGCTAAGTCACTAACTGCCTGGTCCCGGACACTGGTGACCTTCAAGGATGTATTTGTGGACTTCACCAGG
GAGGAGTGGAAGCTGCTGGACACTGCTCAGCAGATCGTGTACAGAAATGTGATGCTGGAGAACTATAAGA
ACCTGGTTTCCTTGGGTTATCAGCTTACTAAGCCAGATGTGATCCTCCGGTTGGAGAAGGGAGAAGAGCC
CGGCGGTTCCGGCGGAGGGTCGATGGACAAGAAGTACAGCATCGGCCTGGCCATCGGCACCAACTCTGTG
GGCTGGGCCGTGATCACCGACGAGTACAAGGTGCCCAGCAAGAAATTCAAGGTGCTGGGCAACACCGACC
GGCACAGCATCAAGAAGAACCTGATCGGCGCCCTGCTGTTCGACAGCGGAGAAACAGCCGAGGCCACCCG
GCTGAAGAGAACCGCCAGAAGAAGATACACCAGACGGAAGAACCGGATCTGCTATCTGCAAGAGATCTTC
AGCAACGAGATGGCCAAGGTGGACGACAGCTTCTTCCACAGACTGGAAGAGTCCTTCCTGGTGGAAGAGG
ATAAGAAGCACGAGCGGCACCCCATCTTCGGCAACATCGTGGACGAGGTGGCCTACCACGAGAAGTACCC
CACCATCTACCACCTGAGAAAGAAACTGGTGGACAGCACCGACAAGGCCGACCTGCGGCTGATCTATCTG
GCCCTGGCCCACATGATCAAGTTCCGGGGCCACTTCCTGATCGAGGGCGACCTGAACCCCGACAACAGCG
ACGTGGACAAGCTGTTCATCCAGCTGGTGCAGACCTACAACCAGCTGTTCGAGGAAAACCCCATCAACGC
CAGCGGCGTGGACGCCAAGGCCATCCTGTCTGCCAGACTGAGCAAGAGCAGACGGCTGGAAAATCTGATC
GCCCAGCTGCCCGGCGAGAAGAAGAATGGCCTGTTCGGCAACCTGATTGCCCTGAGCCTGGGCCTGACCC
CCAACTTCAAGAGCAACTTCGACCTGGCCGAGGATGCCAAACTGCAGCTGAGCAAGGACACCTACGACGA
CGACCTGGACAACCTGCTGGCCCAGATCGGCGACCAGTACGCCGACCTGTTTCTGGCCGCCAAGAACCTG
TCCGACGCCATCCTGCTGAGCGACATCCTGAGAGTGAACACCGAGATCACCAAGGCCCCCCTGAGCGCCT
CTATGATCAAGAGATACGACGAGCACCACCAGGACCTGACCCTGCTGAAAGCTCTCGTGCGGCAGCAGCT
GCCTGAGAAGTACAAAGAGATTTTCTTCGACCAGAGCAAGAACGGCTACGCCGGCTACATCGATGGCGGA
GCCAGCCAGGAAGAGTTCTACAAGTTCATCAAGCCCATCCTGGAAAAGATGGACGGCACCGAGGAACTGC
TCGTGAAGCTGAACAGAGAGGACCTGCTGCGGAAGCAGCGGACCTTCGACAACGGCAGCATCCCCCACCA
GATCCACCTGGGAGAGCTGCACGCCATTCTGCGGCGGCAGGAAGATTTTTACCCATTCCTGAAGGACAAC
CGGGAAAAGATCGAGAAGATCCTGACCTTCCGCATCCCCTACTACGTGGGCCCTCTGGCCAGGGGAAACA
GCAGATTCGCCTGGATGACCAGAAAGAGCGAGGAAACCATCACCCCCTGGAACTTCGAGGAAGTGGTGGA
CAAGGGCGCCAGCGCCCAGAGCTTCATCGAGCGGATGACCAACTTCGATAAGAACCTGCCCAACGAGAAG
GTGCTGCCCAAGCACAGCCTGCTGTACGAGTACTTCACCGTGTACAACGAGCTGACCAAAGTGAAATACG
TGACCGAGGGAATGAGAAAGCCCGCCTTCCTGAGCGGCGAGCAGAAAAAAGCCATCGTGGACCTGCTGTT
CAAGACCAACCGGAAAGTGACCGTGAAGCAGCTGAAAGAGGACTACTTCAAGAAAATCGAGTGCTTCGAC
TCCGTGGAAATCTCCGGCGTGGAAGATCGGTTCAACGCCTCCCTGGGCACATACCACGATCTGCTGAAAA
TTATCAAGGACAAGGACTTCCTGGACAATGAGGAAAACGAGGACATTCTGGAAGATATCGTGCTGACCCT
GACACTGTTTGAGGACAGAGAGATGATCGAGGAACGGCTGAAAACCTATGCCCACCTGTTCGACGACAAA
GTGATGAAGCAGCTGAAGCGGCGGAGATACACCGGCTGGGGCAGGCTGAGCCGGAAGCTGATCAACGGCA
TCCGGGACAAGCAGTCCGGCAAGACAATCCTGGATTTCCTGAAGTCCGACGGCTTCGCCAACAGAAACTT
CATGCAGCTGATCCACGACGACAGCCTGACCTTTAAAGAGGACATCCAGAAAGCCCAGGTGTCCGGCCAG
GGCGATAGCCTGCACGAGCACATTGCCAATCTGGCCGGCAGCCCCGCCATTAAGAAGGGCATCCTGCAGA
CAGTGAAGGTGGTGGACGAGCTCGTGAAAGTGATGGGCCGGCACAAGCCCGAGAACATCGTGATCGAAAT
GGCCAGAGAGAACCAGACCACCCAGAAGGGACAGAAGAACAGCCGCGAGAGAATGAAGCGGATCGAAGAG
GGCATCAAAGAGCTGGGCAGCCAGATCCTGAAAGAACACCCCGTGGAAAACACCCAGCTGCAGAACGAGA
AGCTGTACCTGTACTACCTGCAGAATGGGCGGGATATGTACGTGGACCAGGAACTGGACATCAACCGGCT
GTCCGACTACGATGTGGACGCTATCGTGCCTCAGAGCTTTCTGAAGGACGACTCCATCGATAACAAAGTG
CTGACTCGGAGCGACAAGAACCGGGGCAAGAGCGACAACGTGCCCTCCGAAGAGGTCGTGAAGAAGATGA
AGAACTACTGGCGCCAGCTGCTGAATGCCAAGCTGATTACCCAGAGGAAGTTCGACAATCTGACCAAGGC
CGAGAGAGGCGGCCTGAGCGAACTGGATAAGGCCGGCTTCATCAAGAGACAGCTGGTGGAAACCCGGCAG
ATCACAAAGCACGTGGCACAGATCCTGGACTCCCGGATGAACACTAAGTACGACGAGAACGACAAACTGA
TCCGGGAAGTGAAAGTGATCACCCTGAAGTCCAAGCTGGTGTCCGATTTCCGGAAGGATTTCCAGTTTTA
CAAAGTGCGCGAGATCAACAACTACCACCACGCCCACGACGCCTACCTGAACGCCGTCGTGGGAACCGCC
CTGATCAAAAAGTACCCTAAGCTGGAAAGCGAGTTCGTGTACGGCGACTACAAGGTGTACGACGTGCGGA
AGATGATCGCCAAGAGCGAGCAGGAAATCGGCAAGGCTACCGCCAAGTACTTCTTCTACAGCAACATCAT
GAACTTTTTCAAGACCGAGATTACCCTGGCCAACGGCGAGATCCGGAAGCGGCCTCTGATCGAGACAAAC
GGCGAAACAGGCGAGATCGTGTGGGATAAGGGCCGGGACTTTGCCACCGTGCGGAAAGTGCTGTCTATGC
CCCAAGTGAATATCGTGAAAAAGACCGAGGTGCAGACAGGCGGCTTCAGCAAAGAGTCTATCCTGCCCAA
GAGGAACAGCGACAAGCTGATCGCCAGAAAGAAGGACTGGGACCCTAAGAAGTACGGCGGCTTCGACAGC
CCCACCGTGGCCTATTCTGTGCTGGTGGTGGCCAAAGTGGAAAAGGGCAAGTCCAAGAAACTGAAGAGTG
TGAAAGAGCTGCTGGGGATCACCATCATGGAAAGAAGCAGCTTCGAGAAGAATCCCATCGACTTTCTGGA
AGCCAAGGGCTACAAAGAAGTGAAAAAGGACCTGATCATCAAGCTGCCTAAGTACTCCCTGTTCGAGCTG
GAAAACGGCCGGAAGAGAATGCTGGCCTCTGCCGGCGAACTGCAGAAGGGAAACGAACTGGCCCTGCCCT
CCAAATATGTGAACTTCCTGTACCTGGCCAGCCACTATGAGAAGCTGAAGGGCTCCCCCGAGGATAATGA
GCAGAAACAGCTGTTTGTGGAACAGCACAAACACTACCTGGACGAGATCATCGAGCAGATCAGCGAGTTC
TCCAAGAGAGTGATCCTGGCCGACGCTAATCTGGACAAGGTGCTGAGCGCCTACAACAAGCACAGAGACA
AGCCTATCAGAGAGCAGGCCGAGAATATCATCCACCTGTTTACCCTGACCAATCTGGGAGCCCCTGCCGC
CTTCAAGTACTTTGACACCACCATCGACCGGAAGAGGTACACCAGCACCAAAGAGGTGCTGGACGCCACC
CTGATCCACCAGAGCATCACCGGCCTGTACGAGACACGGATCGACCTGTCTCAGCTGGGAGGCGACGCCT
ATCCCTATGACGTGCCCGATTATGCCAGCCTGGGCAGCGGCTCCCCCAAGAAAAAACGCAAGGTGGAAGA
TCCTAAGAAAAAGCGGAAAGTGGACGGCATTGGTAGTGGGAGCAACGGCAGCAGCGGATCCGGCGCAACA
AACTTCTCTCTGCTGAAACAAGCCGGAGATGTCGAAGAGAATCCTGGACCGGGCGGATCGATGAAAAAGC
CTGAACTCACCGCGACGTCTGTCGAGAAGTTTCTGATCGAAAAGTTCGACAGCGTGTCCGACCTGATGCA
GCTCTCGGAGGGCGAAGAATCTCGTGCTTTCAGCTTCGATGTAGGAGGGCGTGGATATGTCCTGCGGGTA
AATAGCTGCGCCGATGGTTTCTACAAAGATCGTTATGTTCATCGGCACTTTGCATCGGCCGCGCTCCCGA
TTCCGGAAGTGCTTGACATTGGGGAATTTAGCGAGAGCCTGACCTATTGCATCTCCCGCCGTGCACAGGG
TGTCACGTTGCAAGACCTGCCTGAAACCGAACTGCCCGCTGTTCTGCAGCCGGTCGCGGAGGCCATGGAT
GCGATCGCTGCGGCCGATCTTAGCCAGACGAGCGGGTTCGGCCCATTCGGACCGCAAGGAATCGGTCAAT
ACACTACGTGGCGTGATTTCATATGCGCGATTGCTGATCCCCATGTGTATCACTGGCAAACTGTGATGGA
CGACACCGTCAGTGCGTCCGTCGCGCAGGCTCTCGATGAGCTGATGCTTTGGGCCGAGGACTGCCCCGAA
GTCCGGCACCTCGTGCACGCGGATTTCGGCTCCAACAATGTCCTGACGGACAATGGCCGCATAACAGCGG
TCATTGACTGGAGCGAGGCGATGTTCGGGGATTCCCAATACGAGGTCGCCAACATCTTCTTCTGGAGGCC
GTGGTTGGCTTGTATGGAGCAGCAGACGCGCTACTTCGAGCGGAGGCATCCGGAGCTTGCAGGATCGCCG
CGGCTCCGGGCGTATATGCTCCGCATTGGTCTTGACCAACTCTATCAGAGCTTGGTTGACGGCAATTTCG
ATGATGCAGCTTGGGCGCAGGGTCGATGCGACGCAATCGTCCGATCCGGAGCCGGGACTGTCGGGCGTAC
ACAAATCGCCCGCAGAAGCGCGGCCGTCTGGACCGATGGCTGTGTAGAAGTACTCGCCGATAGTGGAAAC
CGACGCCCCAGCACTCGTCCGAGGGCAAAGGAATGAGTTAACACGCGTTAAGTCGACAATCAACCTCTGG
ATTACAAAATTTGTGAAAGATTGACTGGTATTCTTAACTATGTTGCTCCTTTTACGCTATGTGGATACGC
TGCTTTAATGCCTTTGTATCATGCTATTGCTTCCCGTATGGCTTTCATTTTCTCCTCCTTGTATAAATCC
TGGTTGCTGTCTCTTTATGAGGAGTTGTGGCCCGTTGTCAGGCAACGTGGCGTGGTGTGCACTGTGTTTG
CTGACGCAACCCCCACTGGTTGGGGCATTGCCACCACCTGTCAGCTCCTTTCCGGGACTTTCGCTTTCCC
CCTCCCTATTGCCACGGCGGAACTCATCGCCGCCTGCCTTGCCCGCTGCTGGACAGGGGCTCGGCTGTTG
GGCACTGACAATTCCGTGGTGTTGTCGGGGAAATCATCGTCCTTTCCTTGGCTGCTCGCCTGTGTTGCCA
CCTGGATTCTGCGCGGGACGTCCTTCTGCTACGTCCCTTCGGCCCTCAATCCAGCGGACCTTCCTTCCCG
CGGCCTGCTGCCGGCTCTGCGGCCTCTTCCGCGTCTTCGCCTTCGCCCTCAGACGAGTCGGATCTCCCTT
TGGGCCGCCTCCCCGCCTCGAGGTCGACTTTAAGACCAATGACTTACAAGGCAGCTGTAGATCTTAGCCA
CTTTTTAAAAGAAAAGGGGGGACTGGAAGGGCTAATTCACTCCCAACGAAGACAAGATCTGCTTTTTGCT
TGTACTGGGTCTCTCTGGTTAGACCAGATCTGAGCCTGGGAGCTCTCTGGCTAACTAGGGAACCCACTGC
TTAAGCCTCAATAAAGCTTGCCTTGAGTGCTTCAAGTAGTGTGTGCCCGTCTGTTGTGTGACTCTGGTAA
CTAGAGATCCCTCAGACCCTTTTAGTCAGTGTGGAAAATCTCTAGCAGGGCCGTTTAAACCCGCTGATCA
GCCTCGACTGTGCCTTCTAGTTGCCAGCCATCTGTTGTTTGCCCCTCCCCCGTGCCTTCCTTGACCCTGG
AAGGTGCCACTCCCACTGTCCTTTCCTAATAAAATGAGGAAATTGCATCGCATTGTCTGAGTAGGTGTCA
TTCTATTCTGGGGGGTGGGGTGGGGCAGGACAGCAAGGGGGAGGATTGGGAAGACAATAGCAGGCATGCT
GGGGATGCGGTGGGCTCTATGGCTTCTGAGGCGGAAAGAACCAGCTGGGGCTCTAGGGGGTATCCCC
[124 nt withheld, positions 10078-10201]
C
[91 nt withheld, positions 10203-10293]
A
[49 nt withheld, positions 10295-10343]
CCTTTGACGTTGGAGTCCACGTTCTTT
[37 nt withheld, positions 10371-10407]
ACCCTATCTCGGTCTATTCTTTTGATTTATAAGGGATTTTGCCGATTTCGGCCTATTGGTTAAAAAATGA
GCTGATTTAACAAAAATTTAACGCGAATTAATTCTGTGGAATGTGTGTCAGTTAGGGTGTGGAAAGTCCC
CAGGCTCCCCAGCAGGCAGAAGTATGCAAAGCATGCATCTCAATTAGTCAGCAACCAGGTGTGGAAAGTC
CCCAGGCTCCCCAGCAGGCAGAAGTATGCAAAGCATGCATCTCAATTAGTCAGCAACCATAGTCCCGCCC
CTAACTCCGCCCATCCCGCCCCTAACTCCGCCCAGTTCCGCCCATTCTCCGCCCCATGGCTGACTAATTT
TTTTTATTTATGCAGAGGCCGAGGCCGCCTCTGCCTCTGAGCTATTCCAGAAGTAGTGAGGAGGCTTTTT
TGGAGGCCTAGGCTTTTGCAAAAAGCTCCCGGGAGCTTGTATATCCATTTTCGGATCTGATCAGCACGTG
TTGACAATTAATCATCGGCATAGTATATCGGCATAGTATAATACGACAAGGTGAGGAACTAAACCATGGC
CAAGTTGACCAGTGCCGTTCCGGTGCTCACCGCGCGCGACGTCGCCGGAGCGGTCGAGTTCTGGACCGAC
CGGCTCGGGTTCTCCCGGGACTTCGTGGAGGACGACTTCGCCGGTGTGGTCCGGGACGACGTGACCCTGT
TCATCAGCGCGGTCCAGGACCAGGTGGTGCCGGACAACACCCTGGCCTGGGTGTGGGTGCGCGGCCTGGA
CGAGCTGTACGCCGAGTGGTCGGAGGTCGTGTCCACGAACTTCCGGGACGCCTCCGGGCCGGCCATGACC
GAGATCGGCGAGCAGCCGTGGGGGCGGGAGTTCGCCCTGCGCGACCCGGCCGGCAACTGCGTGCACTTCG
TGGCCGAGGAGCAGGACTGACACGTGCTACGAGATTTCGATTCCACCGCCGCCTTCTATGAAAGGTTGGG
CTTCGGAATCGTTTTCCGGGACGCCGGCTGGATGATCCTCCAGCGCGGGGATCTCATGCTGGAGTTCTTC
GCCCACCCCAACTTGTTTATTGCAGCTTATAATGGTTACAAATAAAGCAATAGCATCACAAATTTCACAA
ATAAAGCATTTTTTTCACTGCATTCTAGTTGTGGTTTGTCCAAACTCATCAATGTATCTTATCATGTCTG
TATACCGTCGACCTCTAGCTAGAGCTTGGCGTAATCATGGTCATAGCTGTTTCCTGTGTGAAATTGTTAT
CCGCTCACAATTCCACACAACATACGAGCCGGAAGCATAAAGTGTAAAGCCTGGGGTGCCTAATGAGTGA
GCTAACTCACATTAATTGCGTTGCGCTCACTGCCCGCTTTCCAGTCGGGAAACCTGTCGTGCCAGCTGCA
TTAATGAATCGGCCAACGCGCGGGGAGAGGCGGTTTGCGTATTGGGCGCTCTTCCGCTTCCTCGCTCACT
GACTCGCTGCGCTCGGTCGTTCGGCTGCGGCGAGCGGTATCAGCTCACTCAAAGGCGGTAATACGGTTAT
CCACAGAATCAGGGGATAACGCAGGAAAGAACATGTGAGCAAAAGGCCAGCAAAAGGCCAGGAACCGTAA
AAAGGCCGCGTTGCTGGCGTTTTTCCATAGGCTCCGCCCCCCTGACGAGCATCACAAAAATCGACGCTCA
AGTCAGAGGTGGCGAAACCCGACAGGACTATAAAGATACCAGGCGTTTCCCCCTGGAAGCTCCCTCGTGC
GCTCTCCTGTTCCGACCCTGCCGCTTACCGGATACCTGTCCGCCTTTCTCCCTTCGGGAAGCGTGGCGCT
TTCTCATAGCTCACGCTGTAGGTATCTCAGTTCGGTGTAGGTCGTTCGCTCCAAGCTGGGCTGTGTGCAC
GAACCCCCCGTTCAGCCCGACCGCTGCGCCTTATCCGGTAACTATCGTCTTGAGTCCAACCCGGTAAGAC
ACGACTTATCGCCACTGGCAGCAGCCACTGGTAACAGGATTAGCAGAGCGAGGTATGTAGGCGGTGCTAC
AGAGTTCTTGAAGTGGTGGCCTAACTACGGCTACACTAGAAGAACAGTATTTGGTATCTGCGCTCTGCTG
AAGCCAGTTACCTTCGGAAAAAGAGTTGGTAGCTCTTGATCCGGCAAACAAACCACCGCTGGTAGCGGTG
GTTTTTTTGTTTGCAAGCAGCAGATTACGCGCAGAAAAAAAGGATCTCAAGAAGATCCTTTGATCTTTTC
TACGGGGTCTGACGCTCAGTGGAACGAAAACTCACGTTAAGGGATTTTGGTCATGAGATTATCAAAAAGG
ATCTTCACCTAGATCCTTTTAAATTAAAAATGAAGTTTTAAATCAATCTAAAGTATATATGAGTAAACTT
GGTCTGACAGTTACCAATGCTTAATCAGTGAGGCACCTATCTCAGCGATCTGTCTATTTCGTTCATCCAT
AGTTGCCTGACTCCCCGTCGTGTAGATAACTACGATACGGGAGGGCTTACCATCTGGCCCCAGTGCTGCA
ATGATACCGCGAGACCCACGCTCACCGGCTCCAGATTTATCAGCAATAAACCAGCCAGCCGGAAGGGCCG
AGCGCAGAAGTGGTCCTGCAACTTTATCCGCCTCCATCCAGTCTATTAATTGTTGCCGGGAAGCTAGAGT
AAGTAGTTCGCCAGTTAATAGTTTGCGCAACGTTGTTGCCATTGCTACAGGCATCGTGGTGTCACGCTCG
TCGTTTGGTATGGCTTCATTCAGCTCCGGTTCCCAACGATCAAGGCGAGTTACATGATCCCCCATGTTGT
GCAAAAAAGCGGTTAGCTCCTTCGGTCCTCCGATCGTTGTCAGAAGTAAGTTGGCCGCAGTGTTATCACT
CATGGTTATGGCAGCACTGCATAATTCTCTTACTGTCATGCCATCCGTAAGATGCTTTTCTGTGACTGGT
GAGTACTCAACCAAGTCATTCTGAGAATAGTGTATGCGGCGACCGAGTTGCTCTTGCCCGGCGTCAATAC
GGGATAATACCGCGCCACATAGCAGAACTTTAAAAGTGCTCATCATTGGAAAACGTTCTTCGGGGCGAAA
ACTCTCAAGGATCTTACCGCTGTTGAGATCCAGTTCGATGTAACCCACTCGTGCACCCAACTGATCTTCA
GCATCTTTTACTTTCACCAGCGTTTCTGGGTGAGCAAAAACAGGAAGGCAAAATGCCGCAAAAAAGGGAA
TAAGGGCGACACGGAAATGTTGAATACTCATACTCTTCCTTTTTCAATATTATTGAAGCATTTATCAGGG
TTATTGTCTCATGAGCGGATACATATTTGAATGTATTTAGAAAAATAAACAAATAGGGGTTCCGCGCACA
TTTCCCCGAAAAGTGCCACCTGAC
